Addgene plasmid #191899: pET28 mid.6
Purpose: Encodes a GFP design, mid.6
Depositing lab: Sarel Fleishman. Depositing organization: Weizmann Institute of Science. Publication: Designed active-site library reveals thousands of functional GFP variants. Weinstein JY, Marti-Gomez C, Lipsh-Sokolik R, Hoch SY, Liebermann D, Nevo R, Weissman H, Petrovich-Kopitman E, Margulies D, Ivankov D, McCandlish DM, Fleishman SJ. Nat Commun. 2023 May 20;14(1):2890. doi: 10.1038/s41467-023-38099-z. PubMed 37210560.
Backbone
  Vector backbone: pET28
  Backbone size w/o insert (bp): 5209
  Vector type: Bacterial Expression
Growth in bacteria
  Bacterial resistance: Kanamycin, 50 μg/mL
  Growth temperature: 37°C
  Growth strain: DH5alpha
  Copy number: High Copy
Gene/Insert
  Gene/Insert name: mid.6
  Species: Aequorea victoria
  Insert size (bp): 747
  Mutation: V68M S72T Y145M V224I
  Promoter: T7
  Tag / fusion protein: His Tag (N terminal on insert)
  Cloning method: Restriction Enzyme; 5′ cloning site BsaI (destroyed during cloning); 3′ cloning site BsaI (destroyed during cloning)
  Sequencing primers: 5′ TAATACGACTCACTATAGGG; 3′ gctagttattgctcagcgg
Terms and licenses: Academic/Nonprofit Terms; Industry Terms: Not Available to Industry
Depositor comments: Design created by the htFuncLib algorithm
How to cite: pET28 mid.6 was a gift from Sarel Fleishman (Addgene plasmid # 191899 ; http://n2t.net/addgene:191899 ; RRID:Addgene_191899)
