[The description below was written by a language model from this plasmid's Addgene catalogue record and pLannotate feature annotations shown in this document.]
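Description:
pET28 mid.6 is a bacterial expression plasmid built on the pET28 backbone that encodes mid.6, a computationally designed variant of Aequorea victoria GFP. According to the depositor, the design was generated by the htFuncLib algorithm as part of a designed active-site library of GFP variants, and it carries the substitutions V68M, S72T, Y145M and V224I. The roughly 750 bp insert was introduced by BsaI-based restriction cloning that destroyed both sites. In the sequenced 5,952 nt record the annotation software recognises the open reading frame as an mEGFP-like coding sequence.

Expression follows the standard pET arrangement. A T7 promoter with an adjacent lac operator drives transcription, a phage T7 gene 10 ribosome binding site directs translation, and a T7 terminator closes the cassette. The plasmid also carries lacI under its own promoter, so the cassette is repressed until induction with IPTG in a host that supplies T7 RNA polymerase. An N-terminal His tag is fused to the design, allowing metal-affinity purification. The short fragment annotated upstream of the GFP as a piece of a composite tag probably corresponds to this histidine stretch, and a small fragment annotated after the coding sequence looks like residual vector sequence rather than a deliberate fusion.

Selection is by kanamycin through the aph(3')-Ia gene. Replication relies on a ColE1/pMB1-type origin accompanied by the bom and rop elements from pBR322. The catalogue lists the plasmid as high copy, although rop normally moderates copy number. An f1 origin is also present, and the tetracycline-resistance fragments are nonfunctional backbone remnants. The construct is suited to producing and purifying this GFP design in E. coli for characterisation of its fluorescence.
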