Features (pLannotate 1.2.2; 19 found; start..end, strand, type, name):
      1..19      +  promoter       T7 promoter: promoter for bacteriophage T7 RNA polymerase
     20..44      +  protein_bind   lac operator: The lac repressor binds to the lac operator to inhibit transcription in E. coli. This inhibition can be relieved by adding lactose or isopropyl-β-D-thiogalactopyranoside (IPTG). lac repressor encoded by lacI
     59..81      +  RBS            RBS: efficient ribosome binding site from bacteriophage T7 gene 10 (Olins and Rangwala, 1989)
    100..116     +  CDS            capTEV™ (fragment): composite tag for in vivo biotinylation, TEV protease cleavage, and 6xHis tagging
    118..831     +  CDS            mEGFP: mEGFP is a basic (constitutively fluorescent) green fluorescent protein published in 2002, derived from Aequorea victoria. It has moderate acid sensitivity.
    844..893     +  CDS            SET1 (fragment): solubility-enhancement tag derived from T7 phage gene 10B
    901..948     +  terminator     T7 terminator: transcription terminator for bacteriophage T7 RNA polymerase
    985..1413    +  rep_origin     f1 ori (sequence partly withheld): f1 bacteriophage origin of replication; arrow indicates direction of (+) strand synthesis
   1466..1523    +  promoter       AmpR promoter (fragment): bla
   1532..2347    -  CDS            KanR: aminoglycoside phosphotransferase; aph(3')-Ia; confers resistance to kanamycin in bacteria or G418 (Geneticin®) in eukaryotes
   2469..3057    +  rep_origin     ori: high-copy-number ColE1/pMB1/pBR322/pUC origin of replication
   3243..3382    -  misc_feature   bom: basis of mobility region from pBR322
   3484..3675    -  CDS            rop: Rop protein, which maintains plasmids at low copy number; rop
   3692..4072    +  CDS            YPB1_ECOLX: Protein predicted: Swiss-Prot protein existence level 4. From Escherichia coli.
   4144..4435    -  CDS            TcR (fragment): tetracycline efflux protein; tet; confers resistance to tetracycline
   4450..4471    -  protein_bind   CAP binding site: CAP binding activates transcription in the presence of cAMP. E. coli catabolite activator protein
   4484..5566    -  CDS            lacI: lac repressor; lacI; The lac repressor binds to the lac operator to inhibit transcription in E. coli. This inhibition can be relieved by adding lactose or isopropyl-β-D-thiogalactopyranoside (IPTG).
   5567..5644    -  promoter       lacI promoter: lacI
   5652..5931    -  CDS            TcR (fragment): tetracycline efflux protein; tet; confers resistance to tetracycline
>Addgene plasmid #191899 | pET28 mid.6 | addgene full sequence | sequence record 379783 | Addgene NGS Result
TAATACGACTCACTATAGGGGAATTGTGAGCGGATAACAATTCCCCTCTAGAAATAATTTTGTTTAACTT
TAAGAAGGAGATATACCATGGGCAGCAGCCATCATCATCATCATCACGTTAGCAAGGGCGAGGAGCTGTT
CACCGGTGTCGTGCCAATTTTGGTAGAACTTGACGGAGATGTCAATGGGCATAAATTTAGCGTCCGTGGG
GAGGGAGAAGGTGATGCGACTTATGGGAAATTAACACTGAAATTTATTTGCACCACTGGCAAGCTCCCGG
TGCCGTGGCCCACGCTGGTAACGACCTTGACTTACGGGATGCAGTGTTTTACTCGCTACCCGGACCACAT
GAAGCAACATGATTTTTTTAAAAGCGCGATGCCCGAGGGTTACGTGCAGGAAAGAACCATTTTTTTTAAA
GATGATGGTTGTTATAAAACGCGCGCAGAAGTGAAATTTGAGGGCGATACGCTGGTAAACCGTATCGAAC
TGCACGGCATTGACTTCAAAGAAGACGGGAATATATTAGGCCACAAATTGGAGTATAATATGAATAGTCA
TAATGTATATATTATGCCAGACAAACAAAATAACGGTATTAAAGTAAACTTTAAAACGCGTCATAACATA
GAGGATGGCTCCGTGCAGTTAGCAGATCACTATCAGCAGAATACTCCGATCGGCGATGGACCAGTGTTGC
TCCCGGATTATCATTACTTACACACGTGGTCCGAACTCTCTAAAGATCCCAACGAGAAACGTGACCACAT
GGTCCTTCTGGAATTCATTGAAGCCGCCGGAATCACTCTCGGCATGGACGAGCTGTATAAGTAATGAGAT
CCGGCTGCTAACAAAGCCCGAAAGGAAGCTGAGTTGGCTGCTGCCACCGCTGAGCAATAACTAGCATAAC
CCCTTGGGGCCTCTAAACGGGTCTTGAGGGGTTTTTTGCTGAAAGGAGGAACTATATCCGGATTGGCGAA
TGGG
[124 nt withheld, positions 985-1108]
C
[91 nt withheld, positions 1110-1200]
A
[49 nt withheld, positions 1202-1250]
CCTTTGACGTTGGAGTCCACGTTCTTT
[37 nt withheld, positions 1278-1314]
ACCCTATCTCGGTCTATTCTTTTGATTTATAAGGGATTTTGCCGATTTCGGCCTATTGGTTAAAAAATGA
GCTGATTTAACAAAAATTTAACGCGAATTTTAACAAAATATTAACGCTTACAATTTAGGTGGCACTTTTC
GGGGAAATGTGCGCGGAACCCCTATTTGTTTATTTTTCTAAATACATTCAAATATGTATCCGCTCATGAA
TTAATTCTTAGAAAAACTCATCGAGCATCAAATGAAACTGCAATTTATTCATATCAGGATTATCAATACC
ATATTTTTGAAAAAGCCGTTTCTGTAATGAAGGAGAAAACTCACCGAGGCAGTTCCATAGGATGGCAAGA
TCCTGGTATCGGTCTGCGATTCCGACTCGTCCAACATCAATACAACCTATTAATTTCCCCTCGTCAAAAA
TAAGGTTATCAAGTGAGAAATCACCATGAGTGACGACTGAATCCGGTGAGAATGGCAAAAGTTTATGCAT
TTCTTTCCAGACTTGTTCAACAGGCCAGCCATTACGCTCGTCATCAAAATCACTCGCATCAACCAAACCG
TTATTCATTCGTGATTGCGCCTGAGCGAGACGAAATACGCGATCGCTGTTAAAAGGACAATTACAAACAG
GAATCGAATGCAACCGGCGCAGGAACACTGCCAGCGCATCAACAATATTTTCACCTGAATCAGGATATTC
TTCTAATACCTGGAATGCTGTTTTCCCGGGGATCGCAGTGGTGAGTAACCATGCATCATCAGGAGTACGG
ATAAAATGCTTGATGGTCGGAAGAGGCATAAATTCCGTCAGCCAGTTTAGTCTGACCATCTCATCTGTAA
CATCATTGGCAACGCTACCTTTGCCATGTTTCAGAAACAACTCTGGCGCATCGGGCTTCCCATACAATCG
ATAGATTGTCGCACCTGATTGCCCGACATTATCGCGAGCCCATTTATACCCATATAAATCAGCATCCATG
TTGGAATTTAATCGCGGCCTAGAGCAAGACGTTTCCCGTTGAATATGGCTCATAACACCCCTTGTATTAC
TGTTTATGTAAGCAGACAGTTTTATTGTTCATGACCAAAATCCCTTAACGTGAGTTTTCGTTCCACTGAG
CGTCAGACCCCGTAGAAAAGATCAAAGGATCTTCTTGAGATCCTTTTTTTCTGCGCGTAATCTGCTGCTT
GCAAACAAAAAAACCACCGCTACCAGCGGTGGTTTGTTTGCCGGATCAAGAGCTACCAACTCTTTTTCCG
AAGGTAACTGGCTTCAGCAGAGCGCAGATACCAAATACTGTCCTTCTAGTGTAGCCGTAGTTAGGCCACC
ACTTCAAGAACTCTGTAGCACCGCCTACATACCTCGCTCTGCTAATCCTGTTACCAGTGGCTGCTGCCAG
TGGCGATAAGTCGTGTCTTACCGGGTTGGACTCAAGACGATAGTTACCGGATAAGGCGCAGCGGTCGGGC
TGAACGGGGGGTTCGTGCACACAGCCCAGCTTGGAGCGAACGACCTACACCGAACTGAGATACCTACAGC
GTGAGCTATGAGAAAGCGCCACGCTTCCCGAAGGGAGAAAGGCGGACAGGTATCCGGTAAGCGGCAGGGT
CGGAACAGGAGAGCGCACGAGGGAGCTTCCAGGGGGAAACGCCTGGTATCTTTATAGTCCTGTCGGGTTT
CGCCACCTCTGACTTGAGCGTCGATTTTTGTGATGCTCGTCAGGGGGGCGGAGCCTATGGAAAAACGCCA
GCAACGCGGCCTTTTTACGGTTCCTGGCCTTTTGCTGGCCTTTTGCTCACATGTTCTTTCCTGCGTTATC
CCCTGATTCTGTGGATAACCGTATTACCGCCTTTGAGTGAGCTGATACCGCTCGCCGCAGCCGAACGACC
GAGCGCAGCGAGTCAGTGAGCGAGGAAGCGGAAGAGCGCCTGATGCGGTATTTTCTCCTTACGCATCTGT
GCGGTATTTCACACCGCAATGGTGCACTCTCAGTACAATCTGCTCTGATGCCGCATAGTTAAGCCAGTAT
ACACTCCGCTATCGCTACGTGACTGGGTCATGGCTGCGCCCCGACACCCGCCAACACCCGCTGACGCGCC
CTGACGGGCTTGTCTGCTCCCGGCATCCGCTTACAGACAAGCTGTGACCGTCTCCGGGAGCTGCATGTGT
CAGAGGTTTTCACCGTCATCACCGAAACGCGCGAGGCAGCTGCGGTAAAGCTCATCAGCGTGGTCGTGAA
GCGATTCACAGATGTCTGCCTGTTCATCCGCGTCCAGCTCGTTGAGTTTCTCCAGAAGCGTTAATGTCTG
GCTTCTGATAAAGCGGGCCATGTTAAGGGCGGTTTTTTCCTGTTTGGTCACTGATGCCTCCGTGTAAGGG
GGATTTCTGTTCATGGGGGTAATGATACCGATGAAACGAGAGAGGATGCTCACGATACGGGTTACTGATG
ATGAACATGCCCGGTTACTGGAACGTTGTGAGGGTAAACAACTGGCGGTATGGATGCGGCGGGACCAGAG
AAAAATCACTCAGGGTCAATGCCAGCGCTTCGTTAATACAGATGTAGGTGTTCCACAGGGTAGCCAGCAG
CATCCTGCGATGCAGATCCGGAACATAATGGTGCAGGGCGCTGACTTCCGCGTTTCCAGACTTTACGAAA
CACGGAAACCGAAGACCATTCATGTTGTTGCTCAGGTCGCAGACGTTTTGCAGCAGCAGTCGCTTCACGT
TCGCTCGCGTATCGGTGATTCATTCTGCTAACCAGTAAGGCAACCCCGCCAGCCTAGCCGGGTCCTCAAC
GACAGGAGCACGATCATGCGCACCCGTGGGGCCGCCATGCCGGCGATAATGGCCTGCTTCTCGCCGAAAC
GTTTGGTGGCGGGACCAGTGACGAAGGCTTGAGCGAGGGCGTGCAAGATTCCGAATACCGCAAGCGACAG
GCCGATCATCGTCGCGCTCCAGCGAAAGCGGTCCTCGCCGAAAATGACCCAGAGCGCTGCCGGCACCTGT
CCTACGAGTTGCATGATAAAGAAGACAGTCATAAGTGCGGCGACGATAGTCATGCCCCGCGCCCACCGGA
AGGAGCTGACTGGGTTGAAGGCTCTCAAGGGCATCGGTCGAGATCCCGGTGCCTAATGAGTGAGCTAACT
TACATTAATTGCGTTGCGCTCACTGCCCGCTTTCCAGTCGGGAAACCTGTCGTGCCAGCTGCATTAATGA
ATCGGCCAACGCGCGGGGAGAGGCGGTTTGCGTATTGGGCGCCAGGGTGGTTTTTCTTTTCACCAGTGAG
ACGGGCAACAGCTGATTGCCCTTCACCGCCTGGCCCTGAGAGAGTTGCAGCAAGCGGTCCACGCTGGTTT
GCCCCAGCAGGCGAAAATCCTGTTTGATGGTGGTTAACGGCGGGATATAACATGAGCTGTCTTCGGTATC
GTCGTATCCCACTACCGAGATATCCGCACCAACGCGCAGCCCGGACTCGGTAATGGCGCGCATTGCGCCC
AGCGCCATCTGATCGTTGGCAACCAGCATCGCAGTGGGAACGATGCCCTCATTCAGCATTTGCATGGTTT
GTTGAAAACCGGACATGGCACTCCAGTCGCCTTCCCGTTCCGCTATCGGCTGAATTTGATTGCGAGTGAG
ATATTTATGCCAGCCAGCCAGACGCAGACGCGCCGAGACAGAACTTAATGGGCCCGCTAACAGCGCGATT
TGCTGGTGACCCAATGCGACCAGATGCTCCACGCCCAGTCGCGTACCGTCTTCATGGGAGAAAATAATAC
TGTTGATGGGTGTCTGGTCAGAGACATCAAGAAATAACGCCGGAACATTAGTGCAGGCAGCTTCCACAGC
AATGGCATCCTGGTCATCCAGCGGATAGTTAATGATCAGCCCACTGACGCGTTGCGCGAGAAGATTGTGC
ACCGCCGCTTTACAGGCTTCGACGCCGCTTCGTTCTACCATCGACACCACCACGCTGGCACCCAGTTGAT
CGGCGCGAGATTTAATCGCCGCGACAATTTGCGACGGCGCGTGCAGGGCCAGACTGGAGGTGGCAACGCC
AATCAGCAACGACTGTTTGCCCGCCAGTTGTTGTGCCACGCGGTTGGGAATGTAATTCAGCTCCGCCATC
GCCGCTTCCACTTTTTCCCGCGTTTTCGCAGAAACGTGGCTGGCCTGGTTCACCACGCGGGAAACGGTCT
GATAAGAGACACCGGCATACTCTGCGACATCGTATAACGTTACTGGTTTCACATTCACCACCCTGAATTG
ACTCTCTTCCGGGCGCTATCATGCCATACCGCGAAAGGTTTTGCGCCATTCGATGGTGTCCGGGATCTCG
ACGCTCTCCCTTATGCGACTCCTGCATTAGGAAGCAGCCCAGTAGTAGGTTGAGGCCGTTGAGCACCGCC
GCCGCAAGGAATGGTGCATGCAAGGAGATGGCGCCCAACAGTCCCCCGGCCACGGGGCCTGCCACCATAC
CCACGCCGAAACAAGCGCTCATGAGCCCGAAGTGGCGAGCCCGATCTTCCCCATCGGTGATGTCGGCGAT
ATAGGCGCCAGCAACCGCACCTGTGGCGCCGGTGATGCCGGCCACGATGCGTCCGGCGTAGAGGATCGAG
ATCTCGATCCCGCGAAAT
